Addgene plasmid #85340: PB-Dox-hCas9-m4-KRAB-EBFP2
Purpose: Piggybac backbone, inducible expression of Cas9m4-KRAB, EBFP2 selection
Depositing lab: George Church.
Backbone
  Vector backbone: NAX-TRE
  Total vector size (bp): 12029
  Vector type: Mammalian Expression ; Piggybac
  Selectable markers: EBFP2
Growth in bacteria
  Bacterial resistance: Ampicillin, 100 μg/mL
  Growth temperature: 37°C
  Growth strain: DH5alpha
  Copy number: High Copy
Gene/Insert
  Gene/Insert name: Cas9-m4-KRAB
  Species: Synthetic
  Insert size (bp): 4392
  Promoter: TRE
  Tag / fusion protein: KRAB (C terminal on insert)
  Cloning method: Unknown
  Sequencing primers: 5′ LNCX (AGCTCGTTTAGTGAACCGTCAGATC); 3′ TK-pA-R (5'ttgtctccttccgtgtttca)
Terms and licenses: Academic/Nonprofit Terms; Industry Terms: Not Available to Industry
How to cite: PB-Dox-hCas9-m4-KRAB-EBFP2 was a gift from George Church (Addgene plasmid # 85340)
