[The description below was written by a language model from this plasmid's Addgene catalogue record and pLannotate feature annotations shown in this document.]
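Description:
PB-Dox-hCas9-m4-KRAB-EBFP2 is a 12,029 bp mammalian expression plasmid built on the NAX-TRE backbone and designed for PiggyBac transposon delivery, so its cargo can be integrated into the host genome when a PiggyBac transposase is supplied. In E. coli it is maintained at high copy from a ColE1/pUC-type origin and selected with ampicillin through the β-lactamase gene. An f1 origin and remnants of a lacZα/lac promoter cloning region are also present. The automated feature table does not annotate the PiggyBac terminal repeats. It does call short fragments matching a lambda phage portal protein on either side of the cargo, which are most likely backbone or stuffer matches rather than functional elements.

The payload is a self-contained doxycycline-inducible CRISPR interference system. A TRE3G Tet-responsive promoter drives Cas9m4, a nuclease-dead Streptococcus pyogenes Cas9 carrying the D10A, D839A, H840A and N863A mutations. Cas9m4 is fused at its C terminus to a KRAB repressor domain, which the annotation software picks up as a zinc-finger protein fragment, and the unit ends in an HSV TK polyadenylation signal. Downstream, a second cassette uses an EF-1α core promoter with an HTLV-1 5′ LTR segment to express the reverse tetracycline transactivator rtTA3 followed by EBFP2, ending in an SV40 poly(A) signal. The element linking rtTA3 and EBFP2 is not annotated. Constitutive rtTA activates the TRE3G promoter only when doxycycline is present, and blue fluorescence marks cells carrying the construct in place of a drug marker. No guide RNA cassette is annotated, so guides would need to be supplied separately. The construct is suited to making stable cell lines for inducible, guide-directed transcriptional repression.
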