Features (pLannotate 1.2.2; 23 found; start..end, strand, type, name):
      1..105     -  promoter       AmpR promoter: bla
    158..586     -  rep_origin     f1 ori (sequence partly withheld): f1 bacteriophage origin of replication; arrow indicates direction of (+) strand synthesis
    591..746     -  CDS            lacZα (fragment): LacZα fragment of β-galactosidase; lacZ fragment
    748..867     +  CDS            B (fragment): PORTL_LAMBD - Experimental evidence at protein level: Swiss-Prot protein existence level 1. Forms the portal vertex of the capsid (PubMed:6228056, PubMed:6232391). This portal plays critical roles in head assembly, genome packaging, neck/tail attachment, and genome ejection (Probable). The portal protein multimerizes as a single ring-shaped homododecamer arranged around a central channel (PubMed:6232391). Binds to the terminase subunits to form the packaging machine (PubMed:7799432). From Escherichia phage lambda (Bacteriophage lambda).
   1364..1739    +  promoter       TRE3G promoter: 3rd-generation Tet-responsive promoter that can be activated by binding of Tet-On® 3G
   1773..5876    +  CDS            Cas9m4: catalytically dead mutant of the Cas9 endonuclease from the Streptococcus pyogenes Type II CRISPR/Cas system RNA-guided DNA-binding protein that lacks endonuclease activity due to the mutations D10A, D839A, H840A, and N863A (Mali et al., 2013)
   5976..6164    +  CDS            ZNF720 (fragment): ZN720_HUMAN - Experimental evidence at protein level: Swiss-Prot protein existence level 1. From Homo sapiens (Human).
   6233..6281    +  polyA_signal   HSV TK poly(A) signal: herpes simplex virus thymidine kinase polyadenylation signal (Cole and Stacy, 1985)
   6512..6723    +  promoter       EF-1α core promoter: core promoter for human elongation factor EF-1α
   6736..7004    +  LTR            5' LTR (truncated): truncated 5' long terminal repeat (LTR) from human T-cell leukemia virus (HTLV) type 1
   7038..7735    +  CDS            rtTA3 (fragment): reverse tetracycline transactivator 3 activates expression from Tet-responsive promoters in the presence of doxycycline
   7665..7775    +  CDS            VP48: 3 tandem repeats of the minimal activation domain of herpes simplex virus VP16 (Cheng et al., 2013)
   7842..8558    +  CDS            EBFP2: EBFP2 is a basic (constitutively fluorescent) blue fluorescent protein published in 2007, derived from Aequorea victoria. It is reported to be a rapidly-maturing monomer with moderate acid sensitivity.
   8568..8595    +  misc_feature   WPRE (fragment): woodchuck hepatitis virus posttranscriptional regulatory element
   8600..8721    +  polyA_signal   SV40 poly(A) signal: SV40 polyadenylation signal
   8739..8830    +  ncRNA          G-CSF SLDE: Accession: RF00183 - G-CSF factor stem-loop destabilising element (SLDE)
   9527..9994    +  CDS            B (fragment): PORTL_LAMBD - Experimental evidence at protein level: Swiss-Prot protein existence level 1. Forms the portal vertex of the capsid (PubMed:6228056, PubMed:6232391). This portal plays critical roles in head assembly, genome packaging, neck/tail attachment, and genome ejection (Probable). The portal protein multimerizes as a single ring-shaped homododecamer arranged around a central channel (PubMed:6232391). Binds to the terminase subunits to form the packaging machine (PubMed:7799432). From Escherichia phage lambda (Bacteriophage lambda).
  10030..10052   -  protein_bind   lac operator (fragment): The lac repressor binds to the lac operator to inhibit transcription in E. coli. This inhibition can be relieved by adding lactose or isopropyl-β-D-thiogalactopyranoside (IPTG). lac repressor encoded by lacI
  10056..10086   -  promoter       lac promoter: promoter for the E. coli lac operon
  10101..10122   -  protein_bind   CAP binding site: CAP binding activates transcription in the presence of cAMP. E. coli catabolite activator protein
  10135..10227   -  CDS            lacI (fragment): lac repressor; lacI; The lac repressor binds to the lac operator to inhibit transcription in E. coli. This inhibition can be relieved by adding lactose or isopropyl-β-D-thiogalactopyranoside (IPTG).
  10410..10998   -  rep_origin     ori: high-copy-number ColE1/pMB1/pBR322/pUC origin of replication
  11169..12029   -  CDS            AmpR: β-lactamase; bla; confers resistance to ampicillin, carbenicillin, and related antibiotics
>Addgene plasmid #85340 | PB-Dox-hCas9-m4-KRAB-EBFP2 | depositor full sequence | sequence record 165063 | PB-Dox-hCas9-m4-KRAB-EBFP2 sequence 12029 bps
ACTCTTCCTTTTTCAATATTATTGAAGCATTTATCAGGGTTATTGTCTCATGAGCGGATACATATTTGAA
TGTATTTAGAAAAATAAACAAATAGGGGTTCCGCGCACATTTCCCCGAAAAGTGCCACCTAAATTGTAAG
CGTTAATATTTTGTTAAAATTCGCGTTAAATTTTTGTTAAATCAGCTCATTTTTTAACCAATAGGCCGAA
ATCGGCAAAATCCCTTATAAATCAAAAGAATAGACCGAGATAGGGT
[37 nt withheld, positions 257-293]
AAAGAACGTGGACTCCAACGTCAAAGG
[49 nt withheld, positions 321-369]
T
[91 nt withheld, positions 371-461]
G
[124 nt withheld, positions 463-586]
CCCATTCGCCATTCAGGCTGCGCAACTGTTGGGAAGGGCGATCGGTGCGGGCCTCTTCGCTATTACGCCA
GCTGGCGAAAGGGGGATGTGCTGCAAGGCGATTAAGTTGGGTAACGCCAGGGTTTTCCCAGTCACGACGT
TGTAAAACGACGGCCAGTGAGCGCGCCTCGTTCATTCACGTTTTTGAACCCGTGGAGGACGGGCAGACTC
GCGGTGCAAATGTGTTTTACAGCGTGATGGAGCAGATGAAGATGCTCGACACGCTGCAGAACACGCAGCT
AGATTAACCCTAGAAAGATAATCATATTGTGACGTACGTTAAAGATAATCATGCGTAAAATTGACGCATG
TGTTTTATCGGTCTGTATATCGAGGTTTATTTATTAATTTGAATAGATATTAAGTTTTATTATATTTACA
CTTACATACTAATAATAAATTCAACAAACAATTTATTTATGTTTATTTATTTATTAAAAAAAAACAAAAA
CTCAAAATTTCTTCTATAAAGTAACAAAACTTTTATGAGGGACAGCCCCCCCCCAAAGCCCCCAGGGATG
TAATTACGTCCCTCCCCCGCTAGGGGGCAGCAGCGAGCCGCCCGGGGCTCCGCTCCGGTCCGGCGCTCCC
CCCGCATCCCCGAGCCGGCAGCGTGCGGGGACAGCCCGGGCACGGGGAAGGTGGCACGGGATCGCTTTCC
TCTGAACGCTTCTCGCTGCTCTTTGAGCCTGCAGACACCTGGGGGGATACGGGGAAAAGGCCTCCACGGC
CACTAGTTTTACTCCCTATCAGTGATAGAGAACGTATGAAGAGTTTACTCCCTATCAGTGATAGAGAACG
TATGCAGACTTTACTCCCTATCAGTGATAGAGAACGTATAAGGAGTTTACTCCCTATCAGTGATAGAGAA
CGTATGACCAGTTTACTCCCTATCAGTGATAGAGAACGTATCTACAGTTTACTCCCTATCAGTGATAGAG
AACGTATATCCAGTTTACTCCCTATCAGTGATAGAGAACGTATAAGCTTTAGGCGTGTACGGTGGGCGCC
TATAAAAGCAGAGCTCGTTTAGTGAACCGTCAGATCGCCTGGAGCAATTCCACAACACTTTTGTCTTATA
CCAACTTTCCGTACCACTTCCTACCCTCGTAAAGGTCTAGAGCTAGCGGATCGAACCCTTGCCACCATGG
ACAAGAAGTACTCCATTGGGCTCGCTATCGGCACAAACAGCGTCGGCTGGGCCGTCATTACGGACGAGTA
CAAGGTGCCGAGCAAAAAATTCAAAGTTCTGGGCAATACCGATCGCCACAGCATAAAGAAGAACCTCATT
GGCGCCCTCCTGTTCGACTCCGGGGAGACGGCCGAAGCCACGCGGCTCAAAAGAACAGCACGGCGCAGAT
ATACCCGCAGAAAGAATCGGATCTGCTACCTGCAGGAGATCTTTAGTAATGAGATGGCTAAGGTGGATGA
CTCTTTCTTCCATAGGCTGGAGGAGTCCTTTTTGGTGGAGGAGGATAAAAAGCACGAGCGCCACCCAATC
TTTGGCAATATCGTGGACGAGGTGGCGTACCATGAAAAGTACCCAACCATATATCATCTGAGGAAGAAGC
TTGTAGACAGTACTGATAAGGCTGACTTGCGGTTGATCTATCTCGCGCTGGCGCATATGATCAAATTTCG
GGGACACTTCCTCATCGAGGGGGACCTGAACCCAGACAACAGCGATGTCGACAAACTCTTTATCCAACTG
GTTCAGACTTACAATCAGCTTTTCGAAGAGAACCCGATCAACGCATCCGGAGTTGACGCCAAAGCAATCC
TGAGCGCTAGGCTGTCCAAATCCCGGCGGCTCGAAAACCTCATCGCACAGCTCCCTGGGGAGAAGAAGAA
CGGCCTGTTTGGTAATCTTATCGCCCTGTCACTCGGGCTGACCCCCAACTTTAAATCTAACTTCGACCTG
GCCGAAGATGCCAAGCTTCAACTGAGCAAAGACACCTACGATGATGATCTCGACAATCTGCTGGCCCAGA
TCGGCGACCAGTACGCAGACCTTTTTTTGGCGGCAAAGAACCTGTCAGACGCCATTCTGCTGAGTGATAT
TCTGCGAGTGAACACGGAGATCACCAAAGCTCCGCTGAGCGCTAGTATGATCAAGCGCTATGATGAGCAC
CACCAAGACTTGACTTTGCTGAAGGCCCTTGTCAGACAGCAACTGCCTGAGAAGTACAAGGAAATTTTCT
TCGATCAGTCTAAAAATGGCTACGCCGGATACATTGACGGCGGAGCAAGCCAGGAGGAATTTTACAAATT
TATTAAGCCCATCTTGGAAAAAATGGACGGCACCGAGGAGCTGCTGGTAAAGCTTAACAGAGAAGATCTG
TTGCGCAAACAGCGCACTTTCGACAATGGAAGCATCCCCCACCAGATTCACCTGGGCGAACTGCACGCTA
TCCTCAGGCGGCAAGAGGATTTCTACCCCTTTTTGAAAGATAACAGGGAAAAGATTGAGAAAATCCTCAC
ATTTCGGATACCCTACTATGTAGGCCCCCTCGCCCGGGGAAATTCCAGATTCGCGTGGATGACTCGCAAA
TCAGAAGAGACCATCACTCCCTGGAACTTCGAGGAAGTCGTGGATAAGGGGGCCTCTGCCCAGTCCTTCA
TCGAAAGGATGACTAACTTTGATAAAAATCTGCCTAACGAAAAGGTGCTTCCTAAACACTCTCTGCTGTA
CGAGTACTTCACAGTTTATAACGAGCTCACCAAGGTCAAATACGTCACAGAAGGGATGAGAAAGCCAGCA
TTCCTGTCTGGAGAGCAGAAGAAAGCTATCGTGGACCTCCTCTTCAAGACGAACCGGAAAGTTACCGTGA
AACAGCTCAAAGAAGACTATTTCAAAAAGATTGAATGTTTCGACTCTGTTGAAATCAGCGGAGTGGAGGA
TCGCTTCAACGCATCCCTGGGAACGTATCACGATCTCCTGAAAATCATTAAAGACAAGGACTTCCTGGAC
AATGAGGAGAACGAGGACATTCTTGAGGACATTGTCCTCACCCTTACGTTGTTTGAAGATAGGGAGATGA
TTGAAGAACGCTTGAAAACTTACGCTCATCTCTTCGACGACAAAGTCATGAAACAGCTCAAGAGGCGCCG
ATATACAGGATGGGGGCGGCTGTCAAGAAAACTGATCAATGGGATCCGAGACAAGCAGAGTGGAAAGACA
ATCCTGGATTTTCTTAAGTCCGATGGATTTGCCAACCGGAACTTCATGCAGTTGATCCATGATGACTCTC
TCACCTTTAAGGAGGACATCCAGAAAGCACAAGTTTCTGGCCAGGGGGACAGTCTTCACGAGCACATCGC
TAATCTTGCAGGTAGCCCAGCTATCAAAAAGGGAATACTGCAGACCGTTAAGGTCGTGGATGAACTCGTC
AAAGTAATGGGAAGGCATAAGCCCGAGAATATCGTTATCGAGATGGCCCGAGAGAACCAAACTACCCAGA
AGGGACAGAAGAACAGTAGGGAAAGGATGAAGAGGATTGAAGAGGGTATAAAAGAACTGGGGTCCCAAAT
CCTTAAGGAACACCCAGTTGAAAACACCCAGCTTCAGAATGAGAAGCTCTACCTGTACTACCTGCAGAAC
GGCAGGGACATGTACGTGGATCAGGAACTGGACATCAATCGGCTCTCCGACTACGACGTGGCTGCTATCG
TGCCCCAGTCTTTTCTCAAAGATGATTCTATTGATAATAAAGTGTTGACAAGATCCGATAAAGCTAGAGG
GAAGAGTGATAACGTCCCCTCAGAAGAAGTTGTCAAGAAAATGAAAAATTATTGGCGGCAGCTGCTGAAC
GCCAAACTGATCACACAACGGAAGTTCGATAATCTGACTAAGGCTGAACGAGGTGGCCTGTCTGAGTTGG
ATAAAGCCGGCTTCATCAAAAGGCAGCTTGTTGAGACACGCCAGATCACCAAGCACGTGGCCCAAATTCT
CGATTCACGCATGAACACCAAGTACGATGAAAATGACAAACTGATTCGAGAGGTGAAAGTTATTACTCTG
AAGTCTAAGCTGGTCTCAGATTTCAGAAAGGACTTTCAGTTTTATAAGGTGAGAGAGATCAACAATTACC
ACCATGCGCATGATGCCTACCTGAATGCAGTGGTAGGCACTGCACTTATCAAAAAATATCCCAAGCTTGA
ATCTGAATTTGTTTACGGAGACTATAAAGTGTACGATGTTAGGAAAATGATCGCAAAGTCTGAGCAGGAA
ATAGGCAAGGCCACCGCTAAGTACTTCTTTTACAGCAATATTATGAATTTTTTCAAGACCGAGATTACAC
TGGCCAATGGAGAGATTCGGAAGCGACCACTTATCGAAACAAACGGAGAAACAGGAGAAATCGTGTGGGA
CAAGGGTAGGGATTTCGCGACAGTCCGGAAGGTCCTGTCCATGCCGCAGGTGAACATCGTTAAAAAGACC
GAAGTACAGACCGGAGGCTTCTCCAAGGAAAGTATCCTCCCGAAAAGGAACAGCGACAAGCTGATCGCAC
GCAAAAAAGATTGGGACCCCAAGAAATACGGCGGATTCGATTCTCCTACAGTCGCTTACAGTGTACTGGT
TGTGGCCAAAGTGGAGAAAGGGAAGTCTAAAAAACTCAAAAGCGTCAAGGAACTGCTGGGCATCACAATC
ATGGAGCGATCAAGCTTCGAAAAAAACCCCATCGACTTTCTCGAGGCGAAAGGATATAAAGAGGTCAAAA
AAGACCTCATCATTAAGCTTCCCAAGTACTCTCTCTTTGAGCTTGAAAACGGCCGGAAACGAATGCTCGC
TAGTGCAGGCGAGCTGCAGAAAGGTAACGAGCTGGCACTGCCCTCTAAATACGTTAATTTCTTGTATCTG
GCCAGCCACTATGAAAAGCTCAAAGGGTCTCCCGAAGATAATGAGCAGAAGCAGCTGTTCGTGGAACAAC
ACAAACACTACCTTGATGAGATCATCGAGCAAATAAGCGAATTCTCCAAAAGAGTGATCCTCGCCGACGC
TAACCTCGATAAGGTGCTTTCTGCTTACAATAAGCACAGGGATAAGCCCATCAGGGAGCAGGCAGAAAAC
ATTATCCACTTGTTTACTCTGACCAACTTGGGCGCGCCTGCAGCCTTCAAGTACTTCGACACCACCATAG
ACAGAAAGCGGTACACCTCTACAAAGGAGGTCCTGGACGCCACACTGATTCATCAGTCAATTACGGGGCT
CTATGAAACAAGAATCGACCTCTCTCAGCTCGGTGGAGACAGCAGGGCTGACCCCAAGAAGAAGAGGAAG
GTGAGTGGTGGAGGAAGTGGCGGGTCAGGGTCGATGGACGCGAAATCACTTACGGCATGGTCGAGAACAC
TGGTTACGTTCAAGGACGTGTTTGTGGACTTTACACGTGAGGAGTGGAAATTGCTGGATACTGCGCAACA
AATTGTGTATCGAAATGTCATGCTTGAGAATTACAAGAACCTCGTCAGTCTCGGATACCAGTTGACGAAA
CCGGATGTGATCCTTAGGCTCGAAAAGGGGGAAGAACCTTGGCTGGTATAGGTTTAAACGGGGGAGGCTA
ACTGAAACACGGAAGGAGACAATACCGGAAGGAACCCGCGCTATGACGGCAATAAAAAGACAGAATAAAA
CGCACGGGTGTTGGGTCGTTTGTTCATAAACGCGGGGTTCGGTCCCAGGGCTGGCACTCTGTCGATACCC
CACCGAGACCCCATTGGGGCCAATACGCCCGCGTTTCTTCCTTTTCCCCACCCCACCCCCCAAGTTCGGG
TGAAGGCCCAGGGCTCGCAGCCAACGTCGGGGCGGCAGGCCCTGCCATAGCAGATCTGCGAAATCGGATC
CAGCTGAATCTAAGTGGATCTGCGATCGCTCCGGTGCCCGTCAGTGGGCAGAGCGCACATCGCCCACAGT
CCCCGAGAAGTTGGGGGGAGGGGTCGGCAATTGAACGGGTGCCTAGAGAAGGTGGCGCGGGGTAAACTGG
GAAAGTGATGTCGTGTACTGGCTCCGCCTTTTTCCCGAGGGTGGGGGAGAACCGTATATAAGTGCAGTAG
TCGCCGTGAACGTTCTTTTTCGCAACGGGTTTGCCGCCAGAACACAGCTGAAGCTTCGAGGGGCTCGCAT
CTCTCCTTCACGCGCCCGCCGCCCTACCTGAGGCCGCCATCCACGCCGGTTGAGTCGCGTTCTGCCGCCT
CCCGCCTGTGGTGCCTCCTGAACTGCGTCCGCCGTCTAGGTAAGTTTAAAGCTCAGGTCGAGACCGGGCC
TTTGTCCGGCGCTCCCTTGGAGCCTACCTAGACTCAGCCGGCTCTCCACGCTTTGCCTGACCCTGCTTGC
TCAACTCTACGTCTTTGTTTCGTTTTCTGTTCTGCGCCGTTACAGATCCAAGCTGTGACCGGCGCCTACT
CTAGAGCCGCCATGTCTAGACTGGACAAGAGCAAAGTCATAAACTCTGCTCTGGAATTACTCAATGGAGT
CGGTATCGAAGGCCTGACGACAAGGAAACTCGCTCAAAAGCTGGGAGTTGAGCAGCCTACCCTGTACTGG
CACGTGAAGAACAAGCGGGCCCTGCTCGATGCCCTGCCAATCGAGATGCTGGACAGGCATCATACCCACT
CCTGCCCCCTGGAAGGCGAGTCATGGCAAGACTTTCTGCGGAACAACGCCAAGTCATACCGCTGTGCTCT
CCTCTCACATCGCGACGGGGCTAAAGTGCATCTCGGCACCCGCCCAACAGAGAAACAGTACGAAACCCTG
GAAAATCAGCTCGCGTTCCTGTGTCAGCAAGGCTTCTCCCTGGAGAACGCACTGTACGCTCTGTCCGCCG
TGGGCCACTTTACACTGGGCTGCGTATTGGAGGAACAGGAGCATCAAGTAGCAAAAGAGGAAAGAGAGAC
ACCTACCACCGATTCTATGCCCCCACTTCTGAAACAAGCAATTGAGCTGTTCGACCGGCAGGGAGCCGAA
CCTGCCTTCCTTTTCGGCCTGGAACTAATCATATGTGGCCTGGAGAAACAGCTAAAGTGCGAAAGCGGCG
GGCCGACCGACGCCCTTGACGATTTTGACTTAGACATGCTCCCAGCCGATGCCCTTGACGACTTTGACCT
TGATATGCTGCCTGCTGACGCTCTTGACGATTTTGACCTTGACATGCTCCCCGGGGAGGGCAGAGGAAGT
CTTCTAACATGCGGTGACGTGGAGGAGAATCCCGGCCCTGAATTCATGGTGAGCAAGGGCGAGGAGCTGT
TCACCGGGGTGGTGCCCATCCTGGTCGAGCTGGACGGCGACGTAAACGGCCACAAGTTCAGCGTGAGGGG
CGAGGGCGAGGGCGATGCCACCAACGGCAAGCTGACCCTGAAGTTCATCTGCACCACCGGCAAGCTGCCC
GTGCCCTGGCCCACCCTCGTGACCACCCTGAGCCACGGCGTGCAGTGCTTCGCCCGCTACCCCGACCACA
TGAAGCAGCACGACTTCTTCAAGTCCGCCATGCCCGAAGGCTACGTCCAGGAGCGCACCATCTTCTTCAA
GGACGACGGCACCTACAAGACCCGCGCCGAGGTGAAGTTCGAGGGCGACACCCTAGTGAACCGCATCGAG
CTGAAGGGCGTCGACTTCAAGGAGGACGGCAACATCCTGGGGCACAAGCTGGAGTACAACTTCAACAGCC
ACAACATCTATATCATGGCCGTCAAGCAGAAGAACGGCATCAAGGTGAACTTCAAGATCCGCCACAACGT
GGAGGACGGCAGCGTGCAGCTCGCCGACCACTACCAGCAGAACACCCCCATCGGCGACGGCCCCGTGCTG
CTGCCCGACAGCCACTACCTGAGCACCCAGTCCGTGCTGAGCAAAGACCCCAACGAGAAGCGCGATCACA
TGGTCCTGCTGGAGTTCCGCACCGCCGCCGGGATCACTCTCGGCATGGACGAGCTGTACAAGTAAGTCGA
CAATCAACCTCTGGATTACAAAATTTGTGGGTAAACTTGTTTATTGCAGCTTATAATGGTTACAAATAAA
GCAATAGCATCACAAATTTCACAAATAAAGCATTTTTTTCACTGCATTCTAGTTGTGGTTTGTCCAAACT
CATCAATGTATCTTATCATGTCTGGAATTGACTCAAATGATGTCAATTAGTCTATCAGAAGCTATCTGGT
CTCCCTTCCGGGGGACAAGACATCCCTGTTTAATATTTAAACAGCAGTGTTCCCAAACTGGGTTCTTATA
TCCCTTGCTCTGGTCAACCAGGTTGCAGGGTTTCCTGTCCTCACAGGAACGAAGTCCCTAAAGAAACAGT
GGCAGCCAGGTTTAGCCCCGGAATTGACTGGATTCCTTTTTTAGGGCCCATTGGTATGGCTTTTTCCCCG
TATCCCCCCAGGTGTCTGCAGGCTCAAAGAGCAGCGAGAAGCGTTCAGAGGAAAGCGATCCCGTGCCACC
TTCCCCGTGCCCGGGCTGTCCCCGCACGCTGCCGGCTCGGGGATGCGGGGGGAGCGCCGGACCGGAGCGG
AGCCCCGGGCGGCTCGCTGCTGCCCCCTAGCGGGGGAGGGACGTAATTACATCCCTGGGGGCTTTGGGGG
GGGGCTGTCCCTGATATCTATAACAAGAAAATATATATATAATAAGTTATCACGTAAGTAGAACATGAAA
TAACAATATAATTATCGTATGAGTTAAATCTTAAAAGTCACGTAAAAGATAATCATGCGTCATTTTGACT
CACGCGGTCGTTATAGTTCAAAATCAGTGACACTTACCGCATTGACAAGCACGCCTCACGGGAGCTCCAA
GCGGCGACTGAGATGTCCTAAATGCACAGCGACGGATTCGCGCTATTTAGAAAGAGAGAGCAATATTTCA
AGAATGCATGCGTCAATTTTACGCAGACTATCTTTCTAGGGTTAATCTAGCTGCATCAGGATCATATCGT
CGGGTCTTTTTTCCGGCTCAGTCATCGCCCAAGCTGGCGCTATCTGGGCATCGGGGAGGAAGAAGCCCGT
GCCTTTTCCCGCGAGGTTGAAGCGGCATGGAAAGAGTTTGCCGAGGATGACTGCTGCTGCATTGACGTTG
AGCGAAAACGCACGTTTACCATGATGATTCGGGAAGGTGTGGCCATGCACGCCTTTAACGGTGAACTGTT
CGTTCAGGCCACCTGGGATACCAGTTCGTCGCGGCTTTTCCGGACACAGTTCCGGATGGTCAGCCCGAAG
CGCATCAGCAACCCGAACAATACCGGCGACAGCCGGAACTGCCGTGCCGGTGTGCAGATTAATGACAGCG
GTGCGGCGCTGGGATATTACGTCAGCGAGGACGGGTATCCTGGCTGGATGCCGCAGAAATGGACATGGAT
ACCCCGTGAGTTACCCGGCGGGCGCGCTTGGCGTAATCATGGTCATAGCTGTTTCCTGTGTGAAATTGTT
ATCCGCTCACAATTCCACACAACATACGAGCCGGAAGCATAAAGTGTAAAGCCTGGGGTGCCTAATGAGT
GAGCTAACTCACATTAATTGCGTTGCGCTCACTGCCCGCTTTCCAGTCGGGAAACCTGTCGTGCCAGCTG
CATTAATGAATCGGCCAACGCGCGGGGAGAGGCGGTTTGCGTATTGGGCGCTCTTCCGCTTCCTCGCTCA
CTGACTCGCTGCGCTCGGTCGTTCGGCTGCGGCGAGCGGTATCAGCTCACTCAAAGGCGGTAATACGGTT
ATCCACAGAATCAGGGGATAACGCAGGAAAGAACATGTGAGCAAAAGGCCAGCAAAAGGCCAGGAACCGT
AAAAAGGCCGCGTTGCTGGCGTTTTTCCATAGGCTCCGCCCCCCTGACGAGCATCACAAAAATCGACGCT
CAAGTCAGAGGTGGCGAAACCCGACAGGACTATAAAGATACCAGGCGTTTCCCCCTGGAAGCTCCCTCGT
GCGCTCTCCTGTTCCGACCCTGCCGCTTACCGGATACCTGTCCGCCTTTCTCCCTTCGGGAAGCGTGGCG
CTTTCTCATAGCTCACGCTGTAGGTATCTCAGTTCGGTGTAGGTCGTTCGCTCCAAGCTGGGCTGTGTGC
ACGAACCCCCCGTTCAGCCCGACCGCTGCGCCTTATCCGGTAACTATCGTCTTGAGTCCAACCCGGTAAG
ACACGACTTATCGCCACTGGCAGCAGCCACTGGTAACAGGATTAGCAGAGCGAGGTATGTAGGCGGTGCT
ACAGAGTTCTTGAAGTGGTGGCCTAACTACGGCTACACTAGAAGGACAGTATTTGGTATCTGCGCTCTGC
TGAAGCCAGTTACCTTCGGAAAAAGAGTTGGTAGCTCTTGATCCGGCAAACAAACCACCGCTGGTAGCGG
TGGTTTTTTTGTTTGCAAGCAGCAGATTACGCGCAGAAAAAAAGGATCTCAAGAAGATCCTTTGATCTTT
TCTACGGGGTCTGACGCTCAGTGGAACGAAAACTCACGTTAAGGGATTTTGGTCATGAGATTATCAAAAA
GGATCTTCACCTAGATCCTTTTAAATTAAAAATGAAGTTTTAAATCAATCTAAAGTATATATGAGTAAAC
TTGGTCTGACAGTTACCAATGCTTAATCAGTGAGGCACCTATCTCAGCGATCTGTCTATTTCGTTCATCC
ATAGTTGCCTGACTCCCCGTCGTGTAGATAACTACGATACGGGAGGGCTTACCATCTGGCCCCAGTGCTG
CAATGATACCGCGAGACCCACGCTCACCGGCTCCAGATTTATCAGCAATAAACCAGCCAGCCGGAAGGGC
CGAGCGCAGAAGTGGTCCTGCAACTTTATCCGCCTCCATCCAGTCTATTAATTGTTGCCGGGAAGCTAGA
GTAAGTAGTTCGCCAGTTAATAGTTTGCGCAACGTTGTTGCCATTGCTACAGGCATCGTGGTGTCACGCT
CGTCGTTTGGTATGGCTTCATTCAGCTCCGGTTCCCAACGATCAAGGCGAGTTACATGATCCCCCATGTT
GTGCAAAAAAGCGGTTAGCTCCTTCGGTCCTCCGATCGTTGTCAGAAGTAAGTTGGCCGCAGTGTTATCA
CTCATGGTTATGGCAGCACTGCATAATTCTCTTACTGTCATGCCATCCGTAAGATGCTTTTCTGTGACTG
GTGAGTACTCAACCAAGTCATTCTGAGAATAGTGTATGCGGCGACCGAGTTGCTCTTGCCCGGCGTCAAT
ACGGGATAATACCGCGCCACATAGCAGAACTTTAAAAGTGCTCATCATTGGAAAACGTTCTTCGGGGCGA
AAACTCTCAAGGATCTTACCGCTGTTGAGATCCAGTTCGATGTAACCCACTCGTGCACCCAACTGATCTT
CAGCATCTTTTACTTTCACCAGCGTTTCTGGGTGAGCAAAAACAGGAAGGCAAAATGCCGCAAAAAAGGG
AATAAGGGCGACACGGAAATGTTGAATACTCAT
